>Addgene plasmid #187463 | pAAV_hSyn1_AchLightR | addgene full sequence | sequence record 369599 | Addgene NGS Result
CTGCGCGCTCGCTCGCTCACTGAGGCCGCCCGGGCGTCGGGCGACCTTTGGTCGCCCGGCCTCAGTGAGC
GAGCGAGCGCGCAGAGAGGGAGTGGCCAACTCCATCACTAGGGGTTCCTGCGGCCGCACGCGTGTGTCTA
GACTGCAGAGGGCCCTGCGTATGAGTGCAAGTGGGTTTTAGGACCAGGATGAGGCGGGGTGGGGGTGCCT
ACCTGACGACCGACCCCGACCCACTGGACAAGCACCCAACCCCCATTCCCCAAATTGCGCATCCCCTATC
AGAGAGGGGGAGGGGAAACAGGATGCGGCGAGGCGCGTGCGCACTGCCAGCTTCAGCACCGCGGACAGTG
CCTTCGCCCCCGCCTGGCGGCGCGCGCCACCGCCGCCTCAGCACTGAAGGCGCGCTGACGTCACTCGCCG
GTCCCCCGCAAACTCCCCTTCCCGGCCACCTTGGTCGCGTCCGCGCCGCCGCCGGCCCAGCCGGACCGCA
CCACGCGAGGCGCGAGATAGGGGGGCACGGGCGCGACCATCTGCGCTGCGGCGCCGGCGACTCAGCGCTG
CCTCAGTCTGCGGTGGGCAGCGGAGGAGTCGTGTCGTGCCTGAGAGCGCAGTCGAGATTAATTAACTCGA
GCAGGTAAGTATCAAGGTTACAAGACAGGTTTAAGGAGACCAATAGAAACTGGGCTTGTCGAGACAGAGA
AGACTCTTGCGTTTCTGATAGGCACCTATTGGTCTTACTGACATCCACTTTGCCTTTCTCTCCACAGGTG
CTAGCGTTTAAACGGTACCGGATCCGCTTGCCACCATGGAGACAGACACACTCCTGCTATGGGTACTGCT
GCTCTGGGTTCCAGGTTCCACTGGTGACACAAGTTTGTACAAAAAAGTTGGCACCACCTTGCACAATAAC
AGTACAACCTCGCCTTTGTTTCCAAACATCAGCTCCTCCTGGATACACAGCCCCTCCGATGCAGGGCTGC
CCCCGGGAACCGTCACTCATTTCGGCAGCTACAATGTTTCTCGAGCAGCTGGCAATTTCTCCTCTCCAGA
CGGTACCACCGATGACCCTCTGGGAGGTCATACCGTCTGGCAAGTGGTCTTCATCGCTTTCTTAACGGGC
ATCCTGGCCTTGGTGACCATCATCGGCAACATCCTGGTAATTGTGTCATTTAAGGTCAACAAGCAGCTGA
AGACAGTCAACAACTACTTCCTCTTAAGCCTGGCCTGTGCCGATCTGATTATCGGGGTCATTTCAATGAA
TCTGTTTACGACCTACATCATCATGAATCGATGGGCCTTAGGGAACTTGGCCTGTGACCTCTGGCTTGCC
ATTGACTACGTAGCCAGCAATGCCTCTGTTATGAATCTTCTGGTCATCAGCTTTGACAGATACTGGGCGA
TTAGTTCACCCGAGCGCTACGAGAGAAAGATGACTCCGAAGGCGGCGTTCATTATGATCGGTCTGGCTTG
GGTCATCTCCTTTGTCCTTTGGGCTCCTGCCATCTTGTTCTGGCAATACTTTGTTGGAAAGAGAACTGTG
CCTCCGGGAGAGTGCTTCATTCAGTTCCTCAGTGAGCCCACCATTACTTTTGGCACAGCCATCGCTGCTT
TTTATATGCCTGTCACCATTATGACTATTTTATACTGGAGGATCTATCGGATCGCGCAGAAACAGCTCTC
CAGCTTCCACGTGAGCGAGAGGATGTATCCTGAGGACGGTGCGCTGAAATCCGAAATAAAGAAAGGCCTG
CGCCTCAAAGACGGGGGCCACTACGCCGCTGAGGTTAAGACAACTTACAAGGCTAAAAAGCCTGTCCAGC
TCCCGGGCGCCTACATAGTCGACATTAAACTGGACATAGTCAGCCATAACGAGGACTACACCATAGTCGA
ACAGTGTGAGCGGGCGGAAGGTCGCCACAGTACAGGAGGAATGGACGAATTGTATAAAGGGGGCACCGGT
GGCAGCTTGGTTAGCAAGGGAGAGGAAGATAACATGGCTATTATAAAGGAGTTCATGAGATTTAAAGTTC
ACATGGAGGGATCTGTAAACGGGCATGAGTTTGAGATTGAGGGAGAAGGAGAAGGGCGACCGTACGAGGC
GTTCCAAACCGCGAAATTGAAGGTCACCAAGGGAGGACCCCTTCCGTTTGCTTGGGACATTCTTAGCCCA
CAATTCATGTATGGCAGCAAGGCGTACATAAAGCACCCGGCAGACATACCCGACTACTTCAAACTTAGCT
TTCCAGAGGGTTTCCGATGGGAAAGAGTGATGAACTTTGAGGATGGTGGCATCATACACGTCAATCAAGA
TAGCAGCCTTCAGGACGGAGTATTTATATACAAAGTCAAACTCCGGGGTACAAACTTTCCCCCGGACGGG
CCAGTCATGCAGAAGAAGACTATGGGTTGGGAGGCGCGGAAAGACGACTTGAAGAGGGAGACTAAAGTCC
TCAAGACCCTCAGTGCGATCTTGCTTGCCTTCATCATCACTTGGACCCCATACAACATCATGGTTCTGGT
GAACACCTTTTGTGACAGCTGCATACCCAAAACCTTTTGGAATCTGGGCTACTGGCTGTGCTACATCAAC
AGCACCGTGAACCCCGTGTGCTATGCTCTGTGCAACAAAACATTCAGAACCACTTTCAAGATGCTGCTGC
TGTGCCAGTGTGACAAAAAAAAGAGGCGCAAGCAGCAGTACCAGCAGAGACAGTCGGTCATTTTTCACAA
GCGCGCACCCGAGCAGGCCTTGTAGGCGGCAAGCTTATCGATAATCAACCTCTGGATTACAAAATTTGTG
AAAGATTGACTGGTATTCTTAACTATGTTGCTCCTTTTACGCTATGTGGATACGCTGCTTTAATGCCTTT
GTATCATGCTATTGCTTCCCGTATGGCTTTCATTTTCTCCTCCTTGTATAAATCCTGGTTGCTGTCTCTT
TATGAGGAGTTGTGGCCCGTTGTCAGGCAACGTGGCGTGGTGTGCACTGTGTTTGCTGACGCAACCCCCA
CTGGTTGGGGCATTGCCACCACCTGTCAGCTCCTTTCCGGGACTTTCGCTTTCCCCCTCCCTATTGCCAC
GGCGGAACTCATCGCCGCCTGCCTTGCCCGCTGCTGGACAGGGGCTCGGCTGTTGGGCACTGACAATTCC
GTGGTGTTGTCGGGGAAATCATCGTCCTTTCCTTGGCTGCTCGCCTGTGTTGCCACCTGGATTCTGCGCG
GGACGTCCTTCTGCTACGTCCCTTCGGCCCTCAATCCAGCGGACCTTCCTTCCCGCGGCCTGCTGCCGGC
TCTGCGGCCTCTTCCGCGTCTTCGCCTTCGCCCTCAGACGAGTCGGATCTCCCTTTGGGCCGCCTCCCCG
CTCTCGAGATACGTACGACTGTGCCTTCTAGTTGCCAGCCATCTGTTGTTTGCCCCTCCCCCGTGCCTTC
CTTGACCCTGGAAGGTGCCACTCCCACTGTCCTTTCCTAATAAAATGAGGAAATTGCATCGCATTGTCTG
AGTAGGTGTCATTCTATTCTGGGGGGTGGGGTGGGGCAGGACAGCAAGGGGGAGGATTGGGAAGACAATA
GCAGGCATGCTGGGGATGCGGTGGGCTCTATGGCTTCTGAGGCGGAAAGATCTCACGTGCGGACCGAGCG
GCCGCAGGAACCCCTAGTGATGGAGTTGGCCACTCCCTCTCTGCGCGCTCGCTCGCTCACTGAGGCCGGG
CGACCAAAGGTCGCCCGACGCCCGGGCTTTGCCCGGGCGGCCTCAGTGAGCGAGCGAGCGCGCAGCTGCC
TGCAGGGGCGCCTGATGCGGTATTTTCTCCTTACGCATCTGTGCGGTATTTCACACCGCATA
[95 nt withheld, positions 3843-3937]
T
[46 nt withheld, positions 3939-3984]
C
[141 nt withheld, positions 3986-4126]
CCTTTGACGTTGGAGTCCACGTTCTTT
[37 nt withheld, positions 4154-4190]
ACTCTATCTCGGGCTATTCTTTTGATTTATAAGGGATTTTGCCGATTTCGGTCTATTGGTTAAAAAATGA
GCTGATTTAACAAAAATTTAACGCGAATTTTAACAAAATATTAACGTTTACAATTTTATGGTGCACTCTC
AGTACAATCTGCTCTGATGCCGCATAGTTAAGCCAGCCCCGACACCCGCCAACACCCGCTGACGCGCCCT
GACGGGCTTGTCTGCTCCCGGCATCCGCTTACAGACAAGCTGTGACCGTCTCCGGGAGCTGCATGTGTCA
GAGGTTTTCACCGTCATCACCGAAACGCGCGAGACGAAAGGGCCTCGTGATACGCCTATTTTTATAGGTT
AATGTCATGATAATAATGGTTTCTTAGACGTCAGGTGGCACTTTTCGGGGAAATGTGCGCGGAACCCCTA
TTTGTTTATTTTTCTAAATACATTCAAATATGTATCCGCTCATGAGACAATAACCCTGATAAATGCTTCA
ATAATATTGAAAAAGGAAGAGTATGAGTATTCAACATTTCCGTGTCGCCCTTATTCCCTTTTTTGCGGCA
TTTTGCCTTCCTGTTTTTGCTCACCCAGAAACGCTGGTGAAAGTAAAAGATGCTGAAGATCAGTTGGGTG
CACGAGTGGGTTACATCGAACTGGATCTCAACAGCGGTAAGATCCTTGAGAGTTTTCGCCCCGAAGAACG
TTTTCCAATGATGAGCACTTTTAAAGTTCTGCTATGTGGCGCGGTATTATCCCGTATTGACGCCGGGCAA
GAGCAACTCGGTCGCCGCATACACTATTCTCAGAATGACTTGGTTGAGTACTCACCAGTCACAGAAAAGC
ATCTTACGGATGGCATGACAGTAAGAGAATTATGCAGTGCTGCCATAACCATGAGTGATAACACTGCGGC
CAACTTACTTCTGACAACGATCGGAGGACCGAAGGAGCTAACCGCTTTTTTGCACAACATGGGGGATCAT
GTAACTCGCCTTGATCGTTGGGAACCGGAGCTGAATGAAGCCATACCAAACGACGAGCGTGACACCACGA
TGCCTGTAGCAATGGCAACAACGTTGCGCAAACTATTAACTGGCGAACTACTTACTCTAGCTTCCCGGCA
ACAATTAATAGACTGGATGGAGGCGGATAAAGTTGCAGGACCACTTCTGCGCTCGGCCCTTCCGGCTGGC
TGGTTTATTGCTGATAAATCTGGAGCCGGTGAGCGTGGGTCTCGCGGTATCATTGCAGCACTGGGGCCAG
ATGGTAAGCCCTCCCGTATCGTAGTTATCTACACGACGGGGAGTCAGGCAACTATGGATGAACGAAATAG
ACAGATCGCTGAGATAGGTGCCTCACTGATTAAGCATTGGTAACTGTCAGACCAAGTTTACTCATATATA
CTTTAGATTGATTTAAAACTTCATTTTTAATTTAAAAGGATCTAGGTGAAGATCCTTTTTGATAATCTCA
TGACCAAAATCCCTTAACGTGAGTTTTCGTTCCACTGAGCGTCAGACCCCGTAGAAAAGATCAAAGGATC
TTCTTGAGATCCTTTTTTTCTGCGCGTAATCTGCTGCTTGCAAACAAAAAAACCACCGCTACCAGCGGTG
GTTTGTTTGCCGGATCAAGAGCTACCAACTCTTTTTCCGAAGGTAACTGGCTTCAGCAGAGCGCAGATAC
CAAATACTGTTCTTCTAGTGTAGCCGTAGTTAGGCCACCACTTCAAGAACTCTGTAGCACCGCCTACATA
CCTCGCTCTGCTAATCCTGTTACCAGTGGCTGCTGCCAGTGGCGATAAGTCGTGTCTTACCGGGTTGGAC
TCAAGACGATAGTTACCGGATAAGGCGCAGCGGTCGGGCTGAACGGGGGGTTCGTGCACACAGCCCAGCT
TGGAGCGAACGACCTACACCGAACTGAGATACCTACAGCGTGAGCTATGAGAAAGCGCCACGCTTCCCGA
AGGGAGAAAGGCGGACAGGTATCCGGTAAGCGGCAGGGTCGGAACAGGAGAGCGCACGAGGGAGCTTCCA
GGGGGAAACGCCTGGTATCTTTATAGTCCTGTCGGGTTTCGCCACCTCTGACTTGAGCGTCGATTTTTGT
GATGCTCGTCAGGGGGGCGGAGCCTATGGAAAAACGCCAGCAACGCGGCCTTTTTACGGTTCCTGGCCTT
TTGCTGGCCTTTTGCTCACATGTCCTGCAGGCAG
Features (pLannotate 1.2.2; 17 found; start..end, strand, type, name):
      1..28      +  repeat_region  AAV2 ITR (fragment): inverted terminal repeat of adeno-associated virus serotype 2 inverted
     28..119     -  repeat_region  AAV2 ITR (fragment): inverted terminal repeat of adeno-associated virus serotype 2 inverted
    164..611     +  promoter       hSyn promoter: human synapsin I promoter; confers neuron-specific expression (Kügler et al., 2003)
    635..767     +  intron         chimeric intron: chimera between introns from human β-globin and immunoglobulin heavy chain genes
    806..868     +  sig_peptide    Igκ leader: leader sequence from mouse immunoglobulin κ light chain
    870..887     +  protein_bind   attB1 (fragment): mutant version of attB; core recombination site for the Gateway® BP reaction BP Clonase™
    896..2752    +  CDS            CHRM3: ACM3_HUMAN - Experimental evidence at protein level: Swiss-Prot protein existence level 1. The muscarinic acetylcholine receptor mediates various cellular responses, including inhibition of adenylate cyclase, breakdown of phosphoinositides and modulation of potassium channels through the action of G proteins. Primary transducing effect is Pi turnover. From Homo sapiens (Human).
   2773..3361    +  misc_feature   WPRE: woodchuck hepatitis virus posttranscriptional regulatory element
   3379..3603    +  polyA_signal   bGH poly(A) signal: bovine growth hormone polyadenylation signal
   3646..3786    +  repeat_region  AAV2 ITR: inverted terminal repeat of adeno-associated virus serotype 2 inverted
   3791..3842    -  misc_feature   bom (fragment): basis of mobility region from pBR322
   3861..4316    +  rep_origin     f1 ori (sequence partly withheld): f1 bacteriophage origin of replication; arrow indicates direction of (+) strand synthesis
   4317..4366    -  misc_feature   bom (fragment): basis of mobility region from pBR322
   4468..4503    -  CDS            rop (fragment): Rop protein, which maintains plasmids at low copy number; rop
   4598..4702    +  promoter       AmpR promoter: bla
   4703..5563    +  CDS            AmpR: β-lactamase; bla; confers resistance to ampicillin, carbenicillin, and related antibiotics
   5734..6322    +  rep_origin     ori: high-copy-number ColE1/pMB1/pBR322/pUC origin of replication
