[The description below was written by a language model from this plasmid's Addgene catalogue record and pLannotate feature annotations shown in this document.]
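Description:
pAAV_hSyn1_AchLightR is a 6.4 kb adeno-associated virus transfer plasmid built on the pAAV.hSynapsin1 backbone and designed to express the red fluorescent acetylcholine indicator AchLightR in neurons. It is propagated in E. coli through a high-copy ColE1/pUC-type origin with ampicillin selection (AmpR under its own bla promoter). The backbone also carries an f1 phage origin and short remnants of the pBR322 bom and rop regions. The recorded use of a recombination-deficient strain is consistent with the need to keep the repeat-rich AAV2 inverted terminal repeats intact. One ITR is annotated as full length and the other only as fragments.

Between the ITRs, which direct replication and packaging of the cassette into AAV particles, the human synapsin-1 promoter confers neuron-specific transcription. It is followed by a chimeric β-globin/immunoglobulin intron that typically enhances expression. The roughly 1.95 kb synthetic insert, cloned between BamHI and EcoRI sites, begins with an N-terminal Igκ leader peptide that routes the protein into the secretory pathway for membrane targeting. The automated annotation matches the coding region to the human M3 muscarinic acetylcholine receptor (CHRM3), indicating that the sensor is built on this receptor scaffold. The red fluorescent module is not annotated separately and its identity is not stated in the record. A short attB1-like fragment sits between the leader and the receptor sequence. A WPRE and a bovine growth hormone polyadenylation signal downstream stabilise and terminate the transcript.

The construct is intended for producing AAV or for direct transfection to image acetylcholine signals optically in neuronal cells. It was deposited alongside a study describing multicolour neuromodulator indicators.
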