Addgene plasmid #187463: pAAV_hSyn1_AchLightR
Purpose: Expresses red acetylcholine indicator AchLightR in neuronal cells
Depositing lab: Tommaso Patriarchi. Depositing organization: University of Zurich. Publication: Sensitive multicolor indicators for monitoring norepinephrine in vivo. Kagiampaki Z, Rohner V, Kiss C, Curreli S, Dieter A, Wilhelm M, Harada M, Duss SN, Dernic J, Bhat MA, Zhou X, Ravotto L, Ziebarth T, Wasielewski LM, Sonmez L, Benke D, Weber B, Bohacek J, Reiner A, Wiegert JS, Fellin T, Patriarchi T. Nat Methods. 2023 Sep;20(9):1426-1436. doi: 10.1038/s41592-023-01959-z. PubMed 37474807.
Backbone
  Vector backbone: pAAV.hSynapsin1
  Backbone manufacturer: Viral Vector Facility - University of Zurich
  Backbone size w/o insert (bp): 4444
  Total vector size (bp): 6394
  Vector type: AAV
Growth in bacteria
  Bacterial resistance: Ampicillin, 100 μg/mL
  Growth temperature: 30°C
  Growth strain: NEB Stable
  Copy number: Unknown
Gene/Insert
  Gene/Insert name: AchLightR
  Species: Synthetic
  Insert size (bp): 1950
  Promoter: human Synapsin-1
  Tag / fusion protein: Igκ leader (N terminal on insert)
  Cloning method: Restriction Enzyme; 5′ cloning site BamHI (not destroyed); 3′ cloning site EcoRI (not destroyed)
  Sequencing primers: 5′ caggtttaaggagaccaatagaaactggg; 3′ aggcattaaagcagcgtatccacatag
Terms and licenses: Academic/Nonprofit Terms; Industry Terms: Not Available to Industry
How to cite: pAAV_hSyn1_AchLightR was a gift from Tommaso Patriarchi (Addgene plasmid # 187463 ; http://n2t.net/addgene:187463 ; RRID:Addgene_187463)
